Addgene plasmid #62409: MXS_mPlum
Purpose: MXS_chaining vector with mPlum
Depositing lab: Pierre Neveu. Depositing organization: European Molecular Biology Laboratory (EMBL), Heidelberg. Publication: MXS-Chaining: A Highly Efficient Cloning Platform for Imaging and Flow Cytometry Approaches in Mammalian Systems. Sladitschek HL, Neveu PA. PLoS One. 2015 Apr 24;10(4):e0124958. doi: 10.1371/journal.pone.0124958. eCollection 2015. PONE-D-15-01385 PubMed 25909630.
Backbone
  Vector backbone: MXS_chaining vector
  Backbone manufacturer: Neveu lab, Addgene plasmid #62394
  Backbone size w/o insert (bp): 1945
  Vector type: Synthetic Biology
Growth in bacteria
  Bacterial resistance: Ampicillin, 100 μg/mL
  Growth temperature: 37°C
  Growth strain: Mach1
  Copy number: High Copy
Gene/Insert
  Gene/Insert name: mPlum
  Species: Synthetic
  Insert size (bp): 696
  Cloning method: Restriction Enzyme; 5′ cloning site MluI (not destroyed); 3′ cloning site SalI (not destroyed)
  Sequencing primers: 5′ TTACCGCCTTTGAGTGAG; 3′ TTGTCTCATGAGCGGATAC
Terms and licenses: Academic/Nonprofit Terms; Industry Terms: Not Available to Industry
How to cite: MXS_mPlum was a gift from Pierre Neveu (Addgene plasmid # 62409 ; http://n2t.net/addgene:62409 ; RRID:Addgene_62409)
