[The description below was written by a language model from this plasmid's Addgene catalogue record and pLannotate feature annotations shown in this document.]
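Description:
MXS_mPlum is a small synthetic-biology building-block plasmid of about 2.6 kb from the MXS-chaining cloning platform, a modular system developed for assembling expression constructs used in imaging and flow cytometry in mammalian cells. It consists of the minimal MXS_chaining backbone (roughly 1.9 kb) carrying a single part, the mPlum coding sequence. It is propagated in E. coli as a high-copy plasmid through a ColE1/pUC-type origin of replication. Selection is with ampicillin, through a β-lactamase gene driven by its native bla promoter. These two elements and the insert are the only annotated features.

The insert of about 700 bp encodes mPlum, a constitutively fluorescent far-red protein engineered from the Discosoma red fluorescent protein lineage and noted for low acid sensitivity. It sits between MluI and SalI sites, both of which are retained after cloning. The feature table shows no promoter, polyadenylation signal or other eukaryotic regulatory element flanking the reporter, so the plasmid is not an expression vector by itself. It instead serves as a donor module. The mPlum cassette is meant to be excised or chained with other MXS parts, such as promoters, fusion partners and terminators, to build larger multi-component constructs. The record does not detail the other restriction sites used for the chaining step. Its typical use is as a source of a far-red reporter or fusion tag when assembling mammalian fluorescent reporter constructs within this platform.
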