Features (pLannotate 1.2.2; 4 found; start..end, strand, type, name):
     26..703     +  CDS            mPlum: mPlum is a basic (constitutively fluorescent) red fluorescent protein published in 2004, derived from Discosoma sp.. It has low acid sensitivity.
    727..831     +  promoter       AmpR promoter: bla
    832..1692    +  CDS            AmpR: β-lactamase; bla; confers resistance to ampicillin, carbenicillin, and related antibiotics
   1863..2451    +  rep_origin     ori: high-copy-number ColE1/pMB1/pBR322/pUC origin of replication
>Addgene plasmid #62409 | MXS_mPlum | depositor full sequence | sequence record 102470 | Full Sequence
CATGATATCAAACGCGTAACTCGAGATGGTGAGCAAGGGCGAGGAGGTCATCAAGGAGTTCATGCGCTTC
AAGGAGCACATGGAGGGCTCCGTGAACGGCCACGAGTTCGAGATCGAGGGCGAGGGCGAGGGCCGCCCCT
ACGAGGGCACCCAGACCGCCAGGCTGAAGGTGACCAAGGGTGGCCCCCTGCCCTTCGCCTGGGACATCCT
GTCCCCTCAGATCATGTACGGCTCCAAGGCCTACGTGAAGCACCCCGCCGACATCCCCGACTACTTGAAG
CTGTCCTTCCCCGAGGGCTTCAAGTGGGAGCGCGTGATGAACTTCGAGGACGGCGGCGTGGTGACCGTGA
CCCAGGACTCCTCCCTGCAGGACGGCGAGTTCATCTACAAGGTGAAGGTGCGCGGCACCAACTTCCCCTC
CGACGGCCCCGTAATGCAGAAGAAGACCATGGGCTGGGAGGCCTCCTCCGAGCGGATGTACCCCGAGGAC
GGCGCCCTGAAGGGCGAGATGAAGATGAGGCTGAGGCTGAAGGACGGCGGCCACTACGACGCCGAGGTCA
AGACCACCTACATGGCCAAGAAGCCCGTGCAGCTGCCCGGCGCCTACAAGACCGACATCAAGCTGGACAT
CACCTCCCACAACGAGGACTACACCATCGTGGAACAGTACGAGCGCGCCGAGGGCCGCCACTCCACCGGC
GCCGTCGACCAATTCGGGGAAATGTGCGCGGAACCCCTATTTGTTTATTTTTCTAAATACATTCAAATAT
GTATCCGCTCATGAGACAATAACCCTGATAAATGCTTCAATAATATTGAAAAAGGAAGAGTATGAGTATT
CAACATTTCCGTGTCGCCCTTATTCCCTTTTTTGCGGCATTTTGCCTTCCTGTTTTTGCTCACCCAGAAA
CGCTGGTGAAAGTAAAAGATGCTGAAGATCAGTTGGGTGCACGAGTGGGTTACATCGAACTGGATCTCAA
CAGCGGTAAGATCCTTGAGAGTTTTCGCCCCGAAGAACGTTTTCCAATGATGAGCACTTTTAAAGTTCTG
CTATGTGGCGCGGTATTATCCCGTATTGACGCCGGGCAAGAGCAACTCGGTCGCCGCATACACTATTCTC
AGAATGACTTGGTTGAGTACTCACCAGTCACAGAAAAGCATCTTACGGATGGCATGACAGTAAGAGAATT
ATGCAGTGCTGCCATAACCATGAGTGATAACACTGCGGCCAACTTACTTCTGACAACGATCGGAGGACCG
AAGGAGCTAACCGCTTTTTTGCACAACATGGGGGATCATGTAACTCGCCTTGATCGTTGGGAACCGGAGC
TGAATGAAGCCATACCAAACGACGAGCGTGACACCACGATGCCTGTAGCAATGGCAACAACGTTGCGCAA
ACTATTAACTGGCGAACTACTTACTCTAGCTTCCCGGCAACAATTAATAGACTGGATGGAGGCGGATAAA
GTTGCAGGACCACTTCTGCGCTCGGCCCTTCCGGCTGGCTGGTTTATTGCTGATAAATCTGGAGCCGGTG
AGCGTGGGTCTCGCGGTATCATTGCAGCACTGGGGCCAGATGGTAAGCCCTCCCGTATCGTAGTTATCTA
CACGACGGGGAGTCAGGCAACTATGGATGAACGAAATAGACAGATCGCTGAGATAGGTGCCTCACTGATT
AAGCATTGGTAACTGTCAGACCAAGTTTACTCATATATACTTTAGATTGATTTAAAACTTCATTTTTAAT
TTAAAAGGATCTAGGTGAAGATCCTTTTTGATAATCTCATGACCAAAATCCCTTAACGTGAGTTTTCGTT
CCACTGAGCGTCAGACCCCGTAGAAAAGATCAAAGGATCTTCTTGAGATCCTTTTTTTCTGCGCGTAATC
TGCTGCTTGCAAACAAAAAAACCACCGCTACCAGCGGTGGTTTGTTTGCCGGATCAAGAGCTACCAACTC
TTTTTCCGAAGGTAACTGGCTTCAGCAGAGCGCAGATACCAAATACTGTTCTTCTAGTGTAGCCGTAGTT
AGGCCACCACTTCAAGAACTCTGTAGCACCGCCTACATACCTCGCTCTGCTAATCCTGTTACCAGTGGCT
GCTGCCAGTGGCGATAAGTCGTGTCTTACCGGGTTGGACTCAAGACGATAGTTACCGGATAAGGCGCAGC
GGTCGGGCTGAACGGGGGGTTCGTGCACACAGCCCAGCTTGGAGCGAACGACCTACACCGAACTGAGATA
CCTACAGCGTGAGCTATGAGAAAGCGCCACGCTTCCCGAAGGGAGAAAGGCGGACAGGTATCCGGTAAGC
GGCAGGGTCGGAACAGGAGAGCGCACGAGGGAGCTTCCAGGGGGAAACGCCTGGTATCTTTATAGTCCTG
TCGGGTTTCGCCACCTCTGACTTGAGCGTCGATTTTTGTGATGCTCGTCAGGGGGGCGGAGCCTATGGAA
AAACGCCAGCAACGCGGCCTTTTTACGGTTCCTGGCCTTTTGCTGGCCTTTTGCTCACATGTTCTTTCCT
GCGTTATCCCCTGATTCTGTGGATAACCGTATTACCGCCTTTGAGTGAGCTGATACCGCTCGCCGCAGCC
GAACGACCGAGCGCAGCGAGTCAGTGAGC
