>Addgene plasmid #62409 | MXS_mPlum | addgene partial sequence | sequence record 104660 | pBR322ori-F 5'-GGGAAACGCCTGGTATCTTT-3'
GTGATGCTCGTCAGGGGGGCGGAGCCTATGGAAAAACGCCAGCAACGCGGCCTTTTTACGGTTCCTGGCC
TTTTGCTGGCCTTTTGCTCACATGTTCTTTCCTGCGTTATCCCCTGATTCTGTGGATAACCGTATTACCG
CCTTTGAGTGAGCTGATACCGCTCGCCGCAGCCGAACGACCGAGCGCAGCGAGTCAGTGAGCCATGATAT
CAAACGCGTAACTCGAGATGGTGAGCAAGGGCGAGGAGGTCATCAAGGAGTTCATGCGCTTCAAGGAGCA
CATGGAGGGCTCCGTGAACGGCCACGAGTTCGAGATCGAGGGCGAGGGCGAGGGCCGCCCCTACGAGGGC
ACCCAGACCGCCAGGCTGAAGGTGACCAAGGGTGGCCCCCTGCCCTTCGCCTGGGACATCCTGTCCCCTC
AGATCATGTACGGCTCCAAGGCCTACGTGAAGCACCCCGCCGACATCCCCGACTACTTGAAGCTGTCCTT
CCCCGAGGGCTTCAAGTGGGAGCGCGTGATGAACTTCGAGGACGGCGGCGTGGTGACCGTGACCCAGGAC
TCCTCCCTGCAGGACGGCGAGTTCATCTACAAGGTGAAGGTGCGCGGCACCAACTTCCCCTCCGACGGCC
CCGTAATGCAGAAGAAGACCATGGGCTGGGAGGCCTCCTCCGAGCGGATGTACCCCGAGGAC
