>Addgene plasmid #62409 | MXS_mPlum | addgene partial sequence | sequence record 104661 | AmpSeq-F 5'-ctcatgagcggatacatatttgaa-3'
GCGCACATTTCCCCGAATTGGTCGACGGCGCCGGTGGAGTGGCGGCCCTCGGCGCGCTCGTACTGTTCCA
CGATGGTGTAGTCCTCGTTGTGGGAGGTGATGTCCAGCTTGATGTCGGTCTTGTAGGCGCCGGGCAGCTG
CACGGGCTTCTTGGCCATGTAGGTGGTCTTGACCTCGGCGTCGTAGTGGCCGCCGTCCTTCAGCCTCAGC
CTCATCTTCATCTCGCCCTTCAGGGCGCCGTCCTCGGGGTACATCCGCTCGGAGGAGGCCTCCCAGCCCA
TGGTCTTCTTCTGCATTACGGGGCCGTCGGAGGGGAAGTTGGTGCCGCGCACCTTCACCTTGTAGATGAA
CTCGCCGTCCTGCAGGGAGGAGTCCTGGGTCACGGTCACCACGCCGCCGTCCTCGAAGTTCATCACGCGC
TCCCACTTGAAGCCCTCGGGGAAGGACAGCTTCAAGTAGTCGGGGATGTCGGCGGGGTGCTTCACGTAGG
CCTTGGAGCCGTACATGATCTGAGGGGACAGGATGTCCCAGGCGAAGGGCAGGGGGCCACCCTTGGTCAC
CTTCAGCCTGGCGGTCTGGGTGCCCTCGTAGGGGCGGCCCTCGCCCTCGCCCTCGATCTCGAACTCGTGG
CCGTTCACGGAGCCCTCCATGTGCTCCTTGAAGCGCATGAACTCCTTGATGACCTCCTCGCCCTTGCTCA
CCATCTCGAGTTACGCGTTTGATATCATGGCTCACTGACTCGCTGCGCTCGGTCGTTCGGCTGCGGCGAG
CGGTATCAGCTCACTC
